>Addgene plasmid #134911 | GFP-Myo9b R1695M | addgene full sequence | sequence record 267840 | Addgene NGS Result
TAGTTATTAATAGTAATCAATTACGGGGTCATTAGTTCATAGCCCATATATGGAGTTCCGCGTTACATAA
CTTACGGTAAATGGCCCGCCTGGCTGACCGCCCAACGACCCCCGCCCATTGACGTCAATAATGACGTATG
TTCCCATAGTAACGCCAATAGGGACTTTCCATTGACGTCAATGGGTGGAGTATTTACGGTAAACTGCCCA
CTTGGCAGTACATCAAGTGTATCATATGCCAAGTACGCCCCCTATTGACGTCAATGACGGTAAATGGCCC
GCCTGGCATTATGCCCAGTACATGACCTTATGGGACTTTCCTACTTGGCAGTACATCTACGTATTAGTCA
TCGCTATTACCATGGTGATGCGGTTTTGGCAGTACATCAATGGGCGTGGATAGCGGTTTGACTCACGGGG
ATTTCCAAGTCTCCACCCCATTGACGTCAATGGGAGTTTGTTTTGGCACCAAAATCAACGGGACTTTCCA
AAATGTCGTAACAACTCCGCCCCATTGACGCAAATGGGCGGTAGGCGTGTACGGTGGGAGGTCTATATAA
GCAGAGCTGGTTTAGTGAACCGTCAGATCCGCTAGCGCTACCGGTCGCCACCATGGTGAGCAAGGGCGAG
GAGCTGTTCACCGGGGTGGTGCCCATCCTGGTCGAGCTGGACGGCGACGTAAACGGCCACAAGTTCAGCG
TGTCCGGCGAGGGCGAGGGCGATGCCACCTACGGCAAGCTGACCCTGAAGTTCATCTGCACCACCGGCAA
GCTGCCCGTGCCCTGGCCCACCCTCGTGACCACCCTGACCTACGGCGTGCAGTGCTTCAGCCGCTACCCC
GACCACATGAAGCAGCACGACTTCTTCAAGTCCGCCATGCCCGAAGGCTACGTCCAGGAGCGCACCATCT
TCTTCAAGGACGACGGCAACTACAAGACCCGCGCCGAGGTGAAGTTCGAGGGCGACACCCTGGTGAACCG
CATCGAGCTGAAGGGCATCGACTTCAAGGAGGACGGCAACATCCTGGGGCACAAGCTGGAGTACAACTAC
AACAGCCACAACGTCTATATCATGGCCGACAAGCAGAAGAACGGCATCAAGGTGAACTTCAAGATCCGCC
ACAACATCGAGGACGGCAGCGTGCAGCTCGCCGACCACTACCAGCAGAACACCCCCATCGGCGACGGCCC
CGTGCTGCTGCCCGACAACCACTACCTGAGCACCCAGTCCGCCCTGAGCAAAGACCCCAACGAGAAGCGC
GATCACATGGTCCTGCTGGAGTTCGTGACCGCCGCCGGGATCACTCTCGGCATGGACGAGCTGTACAAGT
CCGGACTCAGATCTCGAGGGAGTGCTCACGAGGCTGGCAGCTCAGGCCGAAGGCGGCCGGCCACCTTCCA
CCTGCACATCTACCCTCAGCTGCCCAGTGCTGGGAGCCAGACCTCATGCCGTGTAACCGCCACCAAGGAC
AGCACAACAAGCGATGTCATCCGAGACGTGGTGGCCAGTCTACACCTGGACGGCTCGAAGCACTATGTGC
TGGTGGAGGTGAAGGAGTCGGGTGGGGAGGAGTGGGTGCTGGATGCCAGCGACTCGCCTGTGCACCGAGT
GCTGCTGTGGCCTCGGCGAGCGCAGAAGGAGCACCCTCGGGAGGACGGCTACTACTTCCTGCTGCAGGAG
CGCAACGCTGACGGCAGCATTCAGTACCTGCACGTGCAGCTGCTGGCTCAGCCCACAGCCGCATGTCGCC
TGGTGGAGCGAGGGCTGCTGCCAAGGCCTCAAGCGGACTTCGACGACCTGTGCAACCTGCCGGAGCTGAA
CGAGGCCAACCTGCTGCAGAGCCTGAAGCTGCGCTTCGTGCAGCAGAAGATCTACACGTACGCGGGCAGC
ATCCTGGTGGCCATCAACCCCTTCAAGTTCCTGCCCATTTACAACCCCAAGTATGTGAAGATGTACGAGA
ACCAGCAGCTGGGAAAGCTGGAGCCGCACGTGTTCGCTCTGGCCGATGTAGCCTACTACACCATGCTGCG
CAAGCACGTGAACCAGTGCATCGTCATCTCTGGTGAGAGCGGGTCCGGCAAGACGCAAAGCACCAACTTC
CTCATCCACTGCCTCACAGCGCTCAGCCAGAAGGGCTACGCCAGCGGCGTCGAGAGGACCATCCTGGGTG
CAGGGCCTGTGCTGGAGGCTTTTGGGAACGCCAAGACAGCCCACAACAACAACTCCAGCCGCTTCGGGAA
GTTCATCCAAGTCAACTACCTGGAGAGTGGCATCGTGAGGGGAGCTGTTGTGGAAAAATACCTTCTTGAA
AAGTCTCGCCTGGTTTCCCAGGAGAAGGATGAGCGGAACTACCATGTGTTTTATTATCTGCTGCTGGGCG
TCAGTGAGGAAGAGCGTCAGGAATTTCAGCTGAAGCAGCCTCAAGACTATTTCTACCTCAACCAGCATAA
CTTGAATATTGAAGATGGAGAAGACCTCAAACATGACTTTGAAAGGCTTCAGCAGGCCATGGAGATGGTG
GGCTTCCTACCTGCCACGAAGAAGCAGATCTTCTCTGTCCTCTCAGCCATCCTGTATCTTGGCAATGTCA
CCTATAAGAAGAGAGCCACAGGCCGGGATGAAGGCCTGGAGGTCGGGCCCCCGGAGGTATTGGACACACT
ATCCCAGCTCCTGAAGGTAAAGCGGGAGACCCTGGTGGAGGTCCTAACCAAGAGAAAAACAATCACGGTC
AATGACAAACTCATCCTGCCTTACAGCCTCAGTGAGGCTATCACTGCACGAGACTCCATGGCTAAGTCTC
TGTACAGCGCCCTGTTTGACTGGATTGTGCTGAGGATCAACCACGCCCTCCTCAACAAGAAGGACATGGA
AGAGGCTGTTTCTTGCTTGTCCATTGGCGTCCTGGACATATTCGGATTTGAGGACTTTGAACGGAACAGC
TTCGAGCAGTTTTGCATCAACTACGCCAACGAGCAGTTGCAGTACTACTTCACCCAGCACATCTTCAAGC
TGGAGCAGGAGGAGTACCAGGGTGAGGGTATCTCGTGGCACAACATTGACTACACCGACAACGTGGGCTG
TATCCACCTCATCAGCAAGAAGCCCACTGGCCTCTTCTACCTGCTGGACGAGGAAAGCAACTTTCCCCAT
GCCACAAGCCACACTCTGCTGGCCAAATTCAAGCAGCAGCATGAGGACAACAAGTACTTCCTGGGCACAC
CAGTCCTGGAGCCCGCCTTCATCATCCAGCACTTCGCAGGCAGAGTAAAGTACCAGATCAAGGACTTCCG
GGAGAAGAACATGGACTACATGCGGCCTGACATCGTGGCACTGCTAAGGGGCAGTGACAGCTCCTATGTG
CGCCAACTCATCGGCATGGACCCGGTAGCTGTGTTCCGCTGGGCTGTATTACGGGCAGCCATCAGGGCCA
TGGCTGTGCTGCGGGAGGCTGGGCGCCTGCGTGCAGAGAGAGCAGAGAAAGCAGAAGCAGGTGTAAGTAG
TCCTGTCATTCGAAGTCACGTGGAAGAGCTGCCAAGAGGAGCCAACACCCCTTCAGAGAAACTGTACCGC
GATTTGCATAACCAAATCATCAAGAGCCTCAAAGGACTGCCATGGCAGGGCGAGGACCCGCGGAGGCTTC
TCCAGTCCCTCAGTCGGCTCCAGAAGCCCCGCACCTTCTTCCTGAAGAGTAAAGGTATCAAACAAAAGCA
GATCATTCCCAAGAACCTGCTGGACTCTAAGTCCCTGAGGCTCATCATCAGCATGACGCTGCATGACCGA
ACTACCAAGTCACTGCTGCACCTGCACAAGAAGAAGAAGCCGCCCAGCATCAGTGCACAGTTCCAGACAT
CTCTTAACAAGCTGTTGGAGGCGCTGGGCAAGGCTGAGCCCTTCTTCATCCGCTGCATTCGCTCCAATGC
CGAGAAGAAGGAGCTCTGCTTTGATGATGAGCTGGTGCTTCAGCAACTGCGCTACACAGGCATGCTGGAG
ACCGTGCGCATCCGGCGCTCTGGCTACAGCGCCAAGTACACCTTCCAGGACTTCACGGAGCAGTTCCAGG
TGCTGCTGCCCAAGGATGTCCAGCCCTGTAGGGAGGCCATTGCTGCCCTGTTGGAGAAGCTGCAGGTGGA
CAGGCAGAACTACCAGATCGGGAAGACGAAGGTCTTCCTGAAGGAGACAGAGCGGCAGGCCCTGCAGGAG
AGGCTGCATGGTGAGGTCTTACGCAGGATCCTGCTGCTGCAGAGTTGGTTCCGGATGGTGCTGGAACGCA
GGCACTTTGTGCAGATGAAGCATGCTGCCCTGACCATCCAGGCCTGCTGGCGGTCTTATCGTGTGCGCCG
TACACTGGAGAGGACGCGGGCAGCTGTGTATCTTCAGGCTGCCTGGAGAGGCTACCTGCAGAGACAGGCC
TACCACCACCAGAGGCATAGCATCATCCGCCTGCAGAGCCTCTGCCGTGGCCACCTACAGCGCAGGAGCT
TCAGCCAGATGATGTTAGAGAAGCAGAAGGCAGAGCAAGCCAGGGAGACTGCAGGAGCAGAGATGTCAGA
GGGAGAGCCCAGCCCTGTGGCCGCTGGGGAGCAGCCGTCTGAGCACCCTGTGGAGGACCCTGAGAGCCTG
GGTGTGGAGACTGAGACCTGGATGAACAGCAAGTCCCCAAATGGCTTGTCACCTAAGAAGGAGATCCCCA
GCCCGGAGATGGAGACCCCAGCCCAAAAAACAGTGCCAGCTGAAAGTCATGAGAAAGTCCCCAGTAGCCG
GGAGAAGCGAGAGTCACGGCGGCAGCGAGGGTTGGAGCATGTTGAACGACAGAACAAACACATCCAATCC
TGCAGGGAGGAGAATAGCACCCTCCGAGAACCTTCCAGAAAGGCAAGCCTGGAAACAGGGGAGAGCTTCC
CTGAGGACACAAAGGAGCCCAGAGAAGATGGACTTGAGACATGGACTGAGACCGCAGCCCCCTCTTGTCC
AAAGCAGGTGCCGATTGTGGGAGATCCGCCTAGGAGTCCCAGTCCCTTGCAGAGGCCCGCCAGCCTGGAC
CTAGACAGCAGGGTTAGCCCAGTGCTCCCCAGCAGCTCCCTGGAATCCCCCCAGGATGAGGACAAGGGTG
AGAACAGCACCAAGGTTCAGGACAAGCCCGAGAGTCCCAGTGGCTCCACCCAGATCCAACGGTACCAACA
CCCGGACACAGAGCGGCTAGCCACTGCTGTGGAGATATGGCGAGGCAAGAAGCTCGCCAGTGCCATGCTG
AGCCAATCCCTGGACCTGAGTGAGAAGCCCCGGACTGCAGGGGCAGCCCTGACTCCCACAGAGGAGAGGC
GCATCTCCTTCTCCACCAGTGATGTCTCCAAGCTGTCCCCGGTCAAGACTTCAACTGAAGTCGATGGGGA
TCTGAGCGCCAAGAAGCCAGCCGGCCATAAGAAGAAGTCAGAAGACCCATCTGCTGGTCCCGATGCAGGC
CTGCCCACAGGCTCCCAGGGTGACTCTAAATCTGCCTTTAAGCGACTCTTCCTGCACAAAGCCAAGGATA
AGAAGCCCAGCCTGGAGGGTGTGGAGGAGACAGAGGGCAGTGGAGGGCAGGCTGCACAGGAGGCCCCGGC
CAGGAAGACTCTAGATGTACCTTCTAGCCAGCAGCACCGCCACACCACAGGCGAGAAGCCTCTAAAAGGG
AAGAAGAACCGAAATCGTAAGGTCGGACAGATCACAGTGTCCGAGAAGTGGCGAGAGTCGGTGTTCCGTA
AGATCACTAATGCCAACGAGCTCAAGTTTCTGGATGAGTTCCTGCTCAACAAGGTGAATGACCTTCGCTC
ACAGAAGACACCCATCGAGAGCTTGTTCATTGAGGCCACTGAGCGTTTCAGGAGCAATATCAAGACCATG
TATTCTGTGCCTAACGGGAAGATCCATGTAGGCTACAAGGACTTGATGGAGAACTACCAGATCGTTGTCA
GTAACCTGGCTGCCGAGCGTGGGGAGAAGGACACCAACCTGGTCCTCAATGTCTTCCAGTCACTGCTGGA
TGAATTCACTCGCAGCTACAACAAGACTGACTTTGAGCCGGTCAAGGGCAAAGCCCAGAAGAAGAAGAGG
AAGCAGGAGCGTGCTGTCCAGGAACACAATGGACATGTGTTTGCCAGCTACCAAGTGAACATCCCGCAGT
CGTGTGAGCAGTGTCTGTCCTACATCTGGCTCATGGACAAGGCCCTGCTATGCAGTGTGTGCAAGATGAC
CTGCCACAAGAAATGTGTGCACAAGATTCAGAGCTATTGCTCCTACACTGGACGGAGGAAGAGTGAGCTG
GGTGCCGAACCAGGCCACTTCGGCGTGTGTGTAGACAGCCTGACCAGTGACAAGGCCTCCGTGCCCATTG
TGCTGGAGAAGCTTCTGGAACATGTAGAGATGCATGGCCTGTATACCGAGGGTCTTTACATGAAGTCAGG
CGCTGCCAACCGGACACGGGAATTACGCCAGGCTCTGCAGACAGACCCTGCTACAGTTAAGCTGGAGGAC
TTCCCCATCCACGCCATCACCGGGGTCCTGAAGCAATGGCTGCGGGAGCTGCCTGAGCCACTCATGACTT
TTGCCCAGTATGGAGACTTCCTCAGGGCTGTTGAGCTTCCAGAGAAGCAGGAGCAGCTGGCTGCCATCTA
TGCAGTCCTGGACCACCTGCCTGAAGCCAACCACACCTCCCTGGAGAGGCTCATCTTCCACCTTGTCAAA
GTGGCCCTGCTTGAAGATGTGAACCGCATGTCTCCGGGAGCTCTAGCTATCATCTTCGCGCCCTGCCTGC
TTCGCTGCCCTGACAACTCCGACCCCCTGACCAGCATGAAGGACGTACTAAAGATTACCACGTGTGTGGA
GATGCTCATCAAGGAACAGATGAGGAAATACAAGGTGAAGATGGAGGAGATCAACCACCTGGAGGCAGCT
GAGAGCATTGCGTTCCGCAGGCTCTCCCTGCTGAGGCAGAATGCCCCGTGGCCTCTCAAACTGGGGTTTT
CGTCTCCCTATGAGGGGGTCCGGACCAAAAGCCCCAGGACCCCAGTGGTCCAAGACTTGGAGGAGCTGGG
GGCTCTCCCCGAGGAGGCGGCAGGTGGTGACGAGGACCGGGAAAAGGAGATTCTCATGGAGAGGATTCAG
TCCATCAAAGAAGAGAAGGAGGACATCACATATCGACTGCCGGAGCTGGACCCACGGGGTTCTGACGAGG
AGAACCTTGACTCAGAGACATCAGCCAGCACTGAGAGCCTGCTGGAGGAGAGGGCCGTGCGGGGGGCCGC
AGAAGAGTGAAGACACCCCGGAGGACCCCCATCATGCCCATGGCCAACATCAAGCTCCCTCCGGGCCTGC
CCTTGCACCTGACGAGCTGGGCACCTGCTCTCCAGGAGGCTGCTGTTCCAGTGAAGCGCCGAGAGCCACC
TGCCCGCCGACAGGACCAGGTACATTCCGTATACATCGCCCCTGGAGCTGACCTGCCATCGCAGGGTACA
CTAGGACCCCTGGACCACCATGATGCCATACTTCCTGGGGCCAAACGCAGGTATTCAGACCCCCCTACCT
ACTGCCTGCCCTCCAGCTCCAGCCAAGCCAATGGCTGAGGACCATGACTGGCCATCTGCGTGTTCTAAAA
TCCCCGAACTGGCATCCCAGCTGTGGAGCCGGCCTTCACTCTCTGAGAAGGATCTAGAATGAAAAGTTCC
CAGAGGGATGCTGTGGCCAGCTCTGTGTGTTGTGGAGGCTGGGGACTGCTGGCCAGGACCATCAGAGCCC
CAACCTGCACAGCAGTCCCCCCCCCCCCTTTGTACTTTTCAGTAACTGTTTCTCTTTTTGTGGTTTACAT
AACTTTTAAGTTCATAACAGCCTTAATGGAGGACCAAACTTTTTGTACGTGTGTCTGAGCTTTGATATTA
ACTGTCCACCGCTGTAACCTGGACATGGGCAGGACTAGCCTGCAAAGTGGATATGTGGGCCACACCTGGC
GACTGCACTCCACAGCCATGGAGAGCAAGCAAGCAAGCGAACGAGCGGACTCACAAGACACCTCTTACCC
TTGAATACCTCCCAGCAGCGGTCATCTGGCCAGAGAACCTTCCAGAGATTGTGGGAGCTGTCCACAGGGT
CACAGCTGAAGGCAGGACAGAATGGGAAGTCCCTGCATCGCAGGGATGCTCTACCCACTGCCTGTGGGCT
GCAAGGAGCCAGGGATCGGAGCTGTAGGGACAAGCAGTGCATGTCCCGAATTTCCTCTGCAGCCCCCGTG
TCAGCCTGGGTTCTTAAGAGGCTGGCTCTCTTCTCAGGCCCTACCCAGTCCTGGACACAAGGAAGCCCCA
CCGGAGGTGTGAAATAAAAGTGCTTGACAAGTGTGGAATTCGATGGATCCACCGGATCTAGATAACTGAT
CATAATCAGCCATACCACATTTGTAGAGGTTTTACTTGCTTTAAAAAACCTCCCACACCTCCCCCTGAAC
CTGAAACATAAAATGAATGCAATTGTTGTTGTTAACTTGTTTATTGCAGCTTATAATGGTTACAAATAAA
GCAATAGCATCACAAATTTCACAAATAAAGCATTTTTTTCACTGCATTCTAGTTGTGGTTTGTCCAAACT
CATCAATGTATCTTAACGCGTAAATTGTAAGCGTTAATATTTTGTTAAAATTCGCGTTAAATTTTTGTTA
AATCAGCTCATTTTTTAACCAATAGGCCGAAATCGGCAAAATCCCTTATAAATCAAAAGAATAGACCGAG
ATAGGGT
[37 nt withheld, positions 8758-8794]
AAAGAACGTGGACTCCAACGTCAAAGG
[49 nt withheld, positions 8822-8870]
T
[91 nt withheld, positions 8872-8962]
G
[124 nt withheld, positions 8964-9087]
CAGGTGGCACTTTTCGGGGAAATGTGCGCGGAACCCCTATTTGTTTATTTTTCTAAATACATTCAAATAT
GTATCCGCTCATGAGACAATAACCCTGATAAATGCTTCAATAATATTGAAAAAGGAAGAGTCCTGAGGCG
GAAAGAACCAGCTGTGGAATGTGTGTCAGTTAGGGTGTGGAAAGTCCCCAGGCTCCCCAGCAGGCAGAAG
TATGCAAAGCATGCATCTCAATTAGTCAGCAACCAGGTGTGGAAAGTCCCCAGGCTCCCCAGCAGGCAGA
AGTATGCAAAGCATGCATCTCAATTAGTCAGCAACCATAGTCCCGCCCCTAACTCCGCCCATCCCGCCCC
TAACTCCGCCCAGTTCCGCCCATTCTCCGCCCCATGGCTGACTAATTTTTTTTATTTATGCAGAGGCCGA
GGCCGCCTCGGCCTCTGAGCTATTCCAGAAGTAGTGAGGAGGCTTTTTTGGAGGCCTAGGCTTTTGCAAA
GATCGATCAAGAGACAGGATGAGGATCGTTTCGCATGATTGAACAAGATGGATTGCACGCAGGTTCTCCG
GCCGCTTGGGTGGAGAGGCTATTCGGCTATGACTGGGCACAACAGACAATCGGCTGCTCTGATGCCGCCG
TGTTCCGGCTGTCAGCGCAGGGGCGCCCGGTTCTTTTTGTCAAGACCGACCTGTCCGGTGCCCTGAATGA
ACTGCAAGACGAGGCAGCGCGGCTATCGTGGCTGGCCACGACGGGCGTTCCTTGCGCAGCTGTGCTCGAC
GTTGTCACTGAAGCGGGAAGGGACTGGCTGCTATTGGGCGAAGTGCCGGGGCAGGATCTCCTGTCATCTC
ACCTTGCTCCTGCCGAGAAAGTATCCATCATGGCTGATGCAATGCGGCGGCTGCATACGCTTGATCCGGC
TACCTGCCCATTCGACCACCAAGCGAAACATCGCATCGAGCGAGCACGTACTCGGATGGAAGCCGGTCTT
GTCGATCAGGATGATCTGGACGAAGAGCATCAGGGGCTCGCGCCAGCCGAACTGTTCGCCAGGCTCAAGG
CGAGCATGCCCGACGGCGAGGATCTCGTCGTGACCCATGGCGATGCCTGCTTGCCGAATATCATGGTGGA
AAATGGCCGCTTTTCTGGATTCATCGACTGTGGCCGGCTGGGTGTGGCGGACCGCTATCAGGACATAGCG
TTGGCTACCCGTGATATTGCTGAAGAGCTTGGCGGCGAATGGGCTGACCGCTTCCTCGTGCTTTACGGTA
TCGCCGCTCCCGATTCGCAGCGCATCGCCTTCTATCGCCTTCTTGACGAGTTCTTCTGAGCGGGACTCTG
GGGTTCGAAATGACCGACCAAGCGACGCCCAACCTGCCATCACGAGATTTCGATTCCACCGCCGCCTTCT
ATGAAAGGTTGGGCTTCGGAATCGTTTTCCGGGACGCCGGCTGGATGATCCTCCAGCGCGGGGATCTCAT
GCTGGAGTTCTTCGCCCACCCTAGGGGGAGGCTAACTGAAACACGGAAGGAGACAATACCGGAAGGAACC
CGCGCTATGACGGCAATAAAAAGACAGAATAAAACGCACGGTGTTGGGTCGTTTGTTCATAAACGCGGGG
TTCGGTCCCAGGGCTGGCACTCTGTCGATACCCCACCGAGACCCCATTGGGGCCAATACGCCCGCGTTTC
TTCCTTTTCCCCACCCCACCCCCCAAGTTCGGGTGAAGGCCCAGGGCTCGCAGCCAACGTCGGGGCGGCA
GGCCCTGCCATAGCCTCAGGTTACTCATATATACTTTAGATTGATTTAAAACTTCATTTTTAATTTAAAA
GGATCTAGGTGAAGATCCTTTTTGATAATCTCATGACCAAAATCCCTTAACGTGAGTTTTCGTTCCACTG
AGCGTCAGACCCCGTAGAAAAGATCAAAGGATCTTCTTGAGATCCTTTTTTTCTGCGCGTAATCTGCTGC
TTGCAAACAAAAAAACCACCGCTACCAGCGGTGGTTTGTTTGCCGGATCAAGAGCTACCAACTCTTTTTC
CGAAGGTAACTGGCTTCAGCAGAGCGCAGATACCAAATACTGTTCTTCTAGTGTAGCCGTAGTTAGGCCA
CCACTTCAAGAACTCTGTAGCACCGCCTACATACCTCGCTCTGCTAATCCTGTTACCAGTGGCTGCTGCC
AGTGGCGATAAGTCGTGTCTTACCGGGTTGGACTCAAGACGATAGTTACCGGATAAGGCGCAGCGGTCGG
GCTGAACGGGGGGTTCGTGCACACAGCCCAGCTTGGAGCGAACGACCTACACCGAACTGAGATACCTACA
GCGTGAGCTATGAGAAAGCGCCACGCTTCCCGAAGGGAGAAAGGCGGACAGGTATCCGGTAAGCGGCAGG
GTCGGAACAGGAGAGCGCACGAGGGAGCTTCCAGGGGGAAACGCCTGGTATCTTTATAGTCCTGTCGGGT
TTCGCCACCTCTGACTTGAGCGTCGATTTTTGTGATGCTCGTCAGGGGGGCGGAGCCTATGGAAAAACGC
CAGCAACGCGGCCTTTTTACGGTTCCTGGCCTTTTGCTGGCCTTTTGCTCACATGTTCTTTCCTGCGTTA
TCCCCTGATTCTGTGGATAACCGTATTACCGCCATGCAT
Features (pLannotate 1.2.2; 15 found; start..end, strand, type, name):
     61..364     +  enhancer       CMV enhancer: human cytomegalovirus immediate early enhancer
    365..568     +  promoter       CMV promoter: human cytomegalovirus (CMV) immediate early promoter
    613..1329    +  CDS            EGFP: EGFP is a basic (constitutively fluorescent) green fluorescent protein published in 1996, derived from Aequorea victoria. It is reported to be a rapidly-maturing weak dimer with moderate acid sensitivity.
   1330..1348    +  misc_feature   MCS (fragment): multiple cloning site
   1351..7287    +  CDS            Myo9b: MYO9B_RAT - Also known as Myr5 From Rattus norvegicus (Rat).
   7284..7595    +  CDS            Myo9b (fragment): MYO9B_MOUSE - Also known as Myr5. Experimental evidence at protein level: Swiss-Prot protein existence level 1. Myosins are actin-based motor molecules with ATPase activity. Unconventional myosins serve in intracellular movements. Binds actin with high affinity both in the absence and presence of ATP and its mechanochemical activity is inhibited by calcium ions. Also acts as a GTPase activator for RHOA. Plays a role in the regulation of cell migration via its role as RHOA GTPase activator. This is regulated by its interaction with the SLIT2 receptor ROBO1; interaction with ROBO1 impairs intera
   8397..8481    +  CDS            large T antigen (fragment): large T antigen from SV40 (simian virus 40)
   8504..8625    +  polyA_signal   SV40 poly(A) signal: SV40 polyadenylation signal
   8659..9087    -  rep_origin     f1 ori (sequence partly withheld): f1 bacteriophage origin of replication; arrow indicates direction of (+) strand synthesis
   9114..9218    +  promoter       AmpR promoter: bla
   9220..9577    +  promoter       SV40 promoter: SV40 enhancer and early promoter
   9612..10406   +  CDS            NeoR/KanR: aminoglycoside phosphotransferase from Tn5; aph(3')-II (or nptII); confers resistance to neomycin, kanamycin, and G418 (Geneticin®)
  10427..10579   +  CDS            ble (fragment): BLE_KLEPN - Experimental evidence at protein level: Swiss-Prot protein existence level 1. Binding protein with a strong affinity to the bleomycin family of antibiotics. Binds to CL990; an antimitotic-antibiotic compound. From Klebsiella pneumoniae.
  10638..10685   +  polyA_signal   HSV TK poly(A) signal: herpes simplex virus thymidine kinase polyadenylation signal (Cole and Stacy, 1985)
  11014..11602   +  rep_origin     ori: high-copy-number ColE1/pMB1/pBR322/pUC origin of replication
