[The description below was written by a language model from this plasmid's Addgene catalogue record and pLannotate feature annotations shown in this document.]
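Description:
GFP-Myo9b R1695M is a mammalian expression plasmid built on the Clontech pEGFP-C1 backbone. It produces rat myosin IXb (Myo9b, also called Myr 5) fused at its N terminus to EGFP. The fusion is driven by the human cytomegalovirus immediate-early enhancer and promoter, with the EGFP coding sequence followed by a short remnant of the multiple cloning site and then the Myo9b open reading frame. The insert of roughly 6.8 kb was cloned between XhoI and a destroyed SmaI site and includes the native 3' UTR, which lies upstream of the SV40 polyadenylation signal. The annotation splits the coding region into a long rat Myo9b match and a short C-terminal fragment that matched the mouse orthologue; this probably reflects database matching, since the record lists rat as the only source species.

The defining change is the substitution of arginine 1695 with methionine, which the record describes as a GAP-minus mutant. Myo9b is an unconventional, actin-based motor that also acts as a GTPase-activating protein for Rho, so this construct allows the localisation and motor-dependent behaviour of the protein to be followed by fluorescence without its RhoGAP activity, typically alongside the wild-type version. The depositor also notes an additional T721I change that is not known to affect function.

For propagation, the plasmid carries a high-copy ColE1/pUC-type origin and an f1 origin. A single Tn5 aminoglycoside phosphotransferase gene sits behind tandem bacterial (bla) and SV40 early promoters and ends in the HSV TK polyadenylation signal. It confers kanamycin resistance in E. coli and G418 resistance in transfected mammalian cells. The sequenced record is 11,716 nt, slightly longer than the catalogue total of 11,535 bp.
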