Addgene plasmid #134911: GFP-Myo9b R1695M
Purpose: Expression of rat Myo 9b (Myr 5) in mammalian cells.GAP minus mutant.
Depositing lab: Martin Bähler. Depositing organization: Universität Münster. Publication: The rat myosin myr 5 is a GTPase-activating protein for Rho in vivo: essential role of arginine 1695. Muller RT, Honnert U, Reinhard J, Bahler M. Mol Biol Cell. 1997 Oct;8(10):2039-53. doi: 10.1091/mbc.8.10.2039. PubMed 9348541.
Backbone
  Vector backbone: pEGFP-C1
  Backbone manufacturer: Clontech
  Backbone size w/o insert (bp): 4686
  Total vector size (bp): 11535
  Vector type: Mammalian Expression
  Selectable markers: Neomycin (select with G418)
Growth in bacteria
  Bacterial resistance: Kanamycin, 50 μg/mL
  Growth temperature: 37°C
  Growth strain: DH5alpha
  Copy number: High Copy
Gene/Insert
  Gene/Insert name: Myo 9b (rat) with 3' UTR. GAP minus mutant R1695M (alt name: Myr 5 R1695M)
  Species: R. norvegicus (rat)
  Insert size (bp): 6849
  Mutation: changed arginine 1695 to methionine
  Entrez Gene: Myo9b
  Promoter: CMV IE
  Tag / fusion protein: EGFP (N terminal on backbone)
  Cloning method: Restriction Enzyme; 5′ cloning site Xho I (not destroyed); 3′ cloning site Sma I (destroyed during cloning)
  Sequencing primers: 5′ EGFP-C CATGGTCCTGCTGGAGTTCGTG; 3′ SV40pA-R GAAATTTGTGATGCTATTGC
Terms and licenses: Academic/Nonprofit Terms; Industry Terms: Not Available to Industry
Depositor comments: See also: Van den Boom et al. Molecular Biology of the Cell Vol. 18, No. 4, 1507-1518, April 2007 The Myosin IXb Motor Activity Targets the Myosin IXb RhoGAP Domain as Cargo to Sites of Actin Polymerization. Published Online:21 Feb 2007https://doi.org/10.1091/mbc.e06-08-0771 Please note: Plasmid contains a T721I mutation in Myo9b. This mutation is not known to affect protein function.
How to cite: GFP-Myo9b R1695M was a gift from Martin Bähler (Addgene plasmid # 134911 ; http://n2t.net/addgene:134911 ; RRID:Addgene_134911)
